>Addgene plasmid #227692 | pICH47742::p35S-ePEmax3::tEURb7 | addgene full sequence | sequence record 452316 | Addgene NGS Result
TCTGTGAAGACAAGCAAGAATTCAAGCTTGGAGGAATTCCAATCCCACAAAAATCTGAGCTTAACAGCAC
AGTTGCTCCTCTCAGAGCAGAATCGGGTATTCAACACCCTCATATCAACTACTACGTTGTGTATAACGGT
CCACATGCCGGTATATACGATGACTGGGGTTGTACAAAGGCGGCAACAAACGGCGTTCCCGGAGTTGCAC
ACAAGAAATTTGCCACTATTACAGAGGCAAGAGCAGCAGCTGACGCGTACACAACAAGTCAGCAAACAGA
CAGGTTGAACTTCATCCCCAAAGGAGAAGCTCAACTCAAGCCCAAGAGCTTTGCTAAGGCCCTAACAAGC
CCACCAAAGCAAAAAGCCCACTGGCTCACGCTAGGAACCAAAAGGCCCAGCAGTGATCCAGCCCCAAAAG
AGATCTCCTTTGCCCCGGAGATTACAATGGACGATTTCCTCTATCTTTACGATCTAGGAAGGAAGTTCGA
AGGTGAAGGTGACGACACTATGTTCACCACTGATAATGAGAAGGTTAGCCTCTTCAATTTCAGAAAGAAT
GCTGACCCACAGATGGTTAGAGAGGCCTACGCAGCAAGTCTCATCAAGACGATCTACCCGAGTAACAATC
TCCAGGAGATCAAATACCTTCCCAAGAAGGTTAAAGATGCAGTCAAAAGATTCAGGACTAATTGCATCAA
GAACACAGAGAAAGACATATTTCTCAAGATCAGAAGTACTATTCCAGTATGGACGATTCAAGGCTTGCTT
CATAAACCAAGGCAAGTAATAGAGATTGGAGTCTCTAAAAAGGTAGTTCCTACTGAATCTAAGGCCATGC
ATGGAGTCTAAGATTCAAATCGAGGATCTAACAGAACTCGCCGTCAAGACTGGCGAACAGTTCATACAGA
GTCTTTTACGACTCAATGACAAGAAGAAAATCTTCGTCAACATGGTGGAGCACGACACTCTGGTCTACTC
CAAAAATGTCAAAGATACAGTCTCAGAAGATCAAAGGGCTATTGAGACTTTTCAACAAAGGATAATTTCG
GGAAACCTCCTCGGATTCCATTGCCCAGCTATCTGTCACTTCATCGAAAGGACAGTAGAAAAGGAAGGTG
GCTCCTACAAATGCCATCATTGCGATAAAGGAAAGGCTATCATTCAAGATCTCTCTGCCGACAGTGGTCC
CAAAGATGGACCCCCACCCACGAGGAGCATCGTGGAAAAAGAAGAGGTTCCAACCACGTCTACAAAGCAA
GTGGATTGATGTGACATCTCCACTGACGTAAGGGATGACGCACAATCCCACTATCCTTCGCAAGACCCTT
CCTCTATATAAGGAAGTTCATTTCATTTGGAGAGGACACGCTCGAGTATAAGAGCTCATTTTTACAACAA
TTACCAACAACAACAAACAACAAACAACATTACAATTACATTTACAATTATCGATACAATGAAACGGACA
GCCGACGGAAGCGAGTTCGAGTCACCAAAGAAGAAGCGGAAAGTCGACAAGAAGTACAGCATCGGCCTGG
ACATCGGCACCAACTCTGTGGGCTGGGCCGTGATCACCGACGAGTACAAGGTGCCCAGCAAGAAATTCAA
GGTGCTGGGCAACACCGACCGGCACAGCATCAAGAAGAACCTGATCGGAGCCCTGCTGTTCGACAGCGGC
GAAACAGCCGAGGCCACCCGGCTGAAGAGAACCGCCAGAAGAAGATACACCAGACGGAAGAACCGGATCT
GCTATCTGCAAGAGATCTTCAGCAACGAGATGGCCAAGGTGGACGACAGCTTCTTCCACAGACTGGAAGA
GTCCTTCCTGGTGGAAGAGGATAAGAAGCACGAGCGGCACCCCATCTTCGGCAACATCGTGGACGAGGTG
GCCTACCACGAGAAGTACCCCACCATCTACCACCTGAGAAAGAAACTGGTGGACAGCACCGACAAGGCCG
ACCTGCGGCTGATCTATCTGGCCCTGGCCCACATGATCAAGTTCCGGGGCCACTTCCTGATCGAGGGCGA
CCTGAACCCCGACAACAGCGACGTGGACAAGCTGTTCATCCAGCTGGTGCAGACCTACAACCAGCTGTTC
GAGGAAAACCCCATCAACGCCAGCGGCGTGGACGCCAAGGCCATCCTGTCTGCCAGACTGAGCAAGAGCA
GAAAGCTGGAAAATCTGATCGCCCAGCTGCCCGGCGAGAAGAAGAATGGCCTGTTCGGAAACCTGATTGC
CCTGAGCCTGGGCCTGACCCCCAACTTCAAGAGCAACTTCGACCTGGCCGAGGATGCCAAACTGCAGCTG
AGCAAGGACACCTACGACGACGACCTGGACAACCTGCTGGCCCAGATCGGCGACCAGTACGCCGACCTGT
TTCTGGCCGCCAAGAACCTGTCCGACGCCATCCTGCTGAGCGACATCCTGAGAGTGAACACCGAGATCAC
CAAGGCCCCCCTGAGCGCCTCTATGATCAAGAGATACGACGAGCACCACCAGGACCTGACCCTGCTGAAA
GCTCTCGTGCGGCAGCAGCTGCCTGAGAAGTACAAAGAGATTTTCTTCGACCAGAGCAAGAACGGCTACG
CCGGCTACATTGACGGCGGAGCCAGCCAGGAAGAGTTCTACAAGTTCATCAAGCCCATCCTGGAAAAGAT
GGACGGCACCGAGGAACTGCTCGTGAAGCTGAAGAGAGAGGACCTGCTGCGGAAGCAGCGGACCTTCGAC
AACGGCAGCATCCCCCACCAGATCCACCTGGGAGAGCTGCACGCCATTCTGCGGCGGCAGGAAGATTTTT
ACCCATTCCTGAAGGACAACCGGGAAAAGATCGAGAAGATCCTGACCTTCCGCATCCCCTACTACGTGGG
CCCTCTGGCCAGGGGAAACAGCAGATTCGCCTGGATGACCAGAAAGAGCGAGGAAACCATCACCCCCTGG
AACTTCGAGGAAGTGGTGGACAAGGGCGCTTCCGCCCAGAGCTTCATCGAGCGGATGACCAACTTCGATA
AGAACCTGCCCAACGAGAAGGTGCTGCCCAAGCACAGCCTGCTGTACGAGTACTTCACCGTGTATAACGA
GCTGACCAAAGTGAAATACGTGACCGAGGGAATGAGAAAGCCCGCCTTCCTGAGCGGCGAGCAGAAAAAG
GCCATCGTGGACCTGCTGTTCAAGACCAACCGGAAAGTGACCGTGAAGCAGCTGAAAGAGGACTACTTCA
AGAAAATCGAGTGCTTCGACTCCGTGGAAATCTCCGGCGTGGAAGATCGGTTCAACGCCTCCCTGGGCAC
ATACCACGATCTGCTGAAAATTATCAAGGACAAGGACTTCCTGGACAATGAGGAAAACGAGGACATTCTG
GAAGATATCGTGCTGACCCTGACACTGTTTGAGGACAGAGAGATGATCGAGGAACGGCTGAAAACCTATG
CCCACCTGTTCGACGACAAAGTGATGAAGCAGCTGAAGCGGCGGAGATACACCGGCTGGGGCAGGCTGAG
CCGGAAGCTGATCAACGGCATCCGGGACAAGCAGTCCGGCAAGACAATCCTGGATTTCCTGAAGTCCGAC
GGCTTCGCCAACAGAAACTTCATGCAGCTGATCCACGACGACAGCCTGACCTTTAAAGAGGACATCCAGA
AAGCCCAGGTGTCCGGCCAGGGCGATAGCCTGCACGAGCACATTGCCAATCTGGCCGGCAGCCCCGCCAT
TAAGAAGGGCATCCTGCAGACAGTGAAGGTGGTGGACGAGCTCGTGAAAGTGATGGGCCGGCACAAGCCC
GAGAACATCGTGATCGAAATGGCCAGAGAGAACCAGACCACCCAGAAGGGACAGAAGAACAGCCGCGAGA
GAATGAAGCGGATCGAAGAGGGCATCAAAGAGCTGGGCAGCCAGATCCTGAAAGAACACCCCGTGGAAAA
CACCCAGCTGCAGAACGAGAAGCTGTACCTGTACTACCTGCAGAATGGGCGGGATATGTACGTGGACCAG
GAACTGGACATCAACCGGCTGTCCGACTACGATGTGGACGCTATCGTGCCTCAGAGCTTTCTGAAGGACG
ACTCCATCGACAACAAGGTGCTGACCAGAAGCGACAAGAACCGGGGCAAGAGCGACAACGTGCCCTCCGA
AGAGGTCGTGAAGAAGATGAAGAACTACTGGCGGCAGCTGCTGAACGCCAAGCTGATTACCCAGAGAAAG
TTCGACAATCTGACCAAGGCCGAGAGAGGCGGCCTGAGCGAACTGGATAAGGCCGGCTTCATCAAGAGAC
AGCTGGTGGAAACCCGGCAGATCACAAAGCACGTGGCACAGATCCTGGACTCCCGGATGAACACTAAGTA
CGACGAGAATGACAAGCTGATCCGGGAAGTGAAAGTGATCACCCTGAAGTCCAAGCTGGTGTCCGATTTC
CGGAAGGATTTCCAGTTTTACAAAGTGCGCGAGATCAACAACTACCACCACGCCCACGACGCCTACCTGA
ACGCCGTCGTGGGAACCGCCCTGATCAAAAAGTACCCTAAGCTGGAAAGCGAGTTCGTGTACGGCGACTA
CAAGGTGTACGACGTGCGGAAGATGATCGCCAAGAGCGAGCAGGAAATCGGCAAGGCTACCGCCAAGTAC
TTCTTCTACAGCAACATCATGAACTTTTTCAAGACCGAGATTACCCTGGCCAACGGCGAGATCCGGAAGC
GGCCTCTGATCGAGACAAACGGCGAAACCGGGGAGATCGTGTGGGATAAGGGCCGGGATTTTGCCACCGT
GCGGAAAGTGCTGAGCATGCCCCAAGTGAATATCGTGAAAAAGACCGAGGTGCAGACAGGCGGCTTCAGC
AAAGAGTCTATCCTGCCCAAGAGGAACAGCGATAAGCTGATCGCCAGAAAGAAGGACTGGGACCCTAAGA
AGTACGGCGGCTTCGACAGCCCCACCGTGGCCTATTCTGTGCTGGTGGTGGCCAAAGTGGAAAAGGGCAA
GTCCAAGAAACTGAAGAGTGTGAAAGAGCTGCTGGGGATCACCATCATGGAAAGAAGCAGCTTCGAGAAG
AATCCCATCGACTTTCTGGAAGCCAAGGGCTACAAAGAAGTGAAAAAGGACCTGATCATCAAGCTGCCTA
AGTACTCCCTGTTCGAGCTGGAAAACGGCCGGAAGAGAATGCTGGCCTCTGCCGGCGAACTGCAGAAGGG
AAACGAACTGGCCCTGCCCTCCAAATATGTGAACTTCCTGTACCTGGCCAGCCACTATGAGAAGCTGAAG
GGCTCCCCCGAGGATAATGAGCAGAAACAGCTGTTTGTGGAACAGCACAAGCACTACCTGGACGAGATCA
TCGAGCAGATCAGCGAGTTCTCCAAGAGAGTGATCCTGGCCGACGCTAATCTGGACAAAGTGCTGTCCGC
CTACAACAAGCACCGGGATAAGCCCATCAGAGAGCAGGCCGAGAATATCATCCACCTGTTTACCCTGACC
AATCTGGGAGCCCCTGCCGCCTTCAAGTACTTTGACACCACCATCGACCGGAAGAGGTACACCAGCACCA
AAGAGGTGCTGGACGCCACCCTGATCCACCAGAGCATCACCGGCCTGTACGAGACACGGATCGACCTGTC
TCAGCTGGGAGGTGACTCCGGCGGAAGCTCTGGTGGCAGCAAGCGGACCGCCGACGGCTCTGAATTCGAG
AGCGCCACAGTGGTGTCCGGCCAAAAGCAGGACCGCCAGGGCGGAGAACGCAGAAGGTCCCAGCTCGATA
GGGATCAGTGTGCCTACTGCAAGGAGAAGGGCCACTGGGCCAAAGACTGCCCGAAAAAGCCGCGCGGCCC
ACGCGGCCCAAGGCCACAAACATCCCTCCTTCCAAAGAAGAAGCGGAAGGTGGAGCTCAGCGGAGGATCT
TCCGGAGGATCTAGCGGCTCCGAGACACCAGGAACATCCGAAAGCGCTACACCAGAATCTAGCGGAGGCT
CTTCCGGAGGATCTAGGCCTACCCTGAACATTGAAGATGAGTATAGACTGCATGAAACAAGCAAGGAACC
CGACGTGTCCCTGGGCTCCACCTGGCTGTCCGACTTTCCCCAGGCCTGGGCCGAGACAGGAGGAATGGGC
CTGGCCGTGCGGCAGGCACCCCTGATCATCCCTCTGAAGGCCACCTCTACACCCGTGAGCATCAAGCAGT
ACCCTATGTCTCAGGAGGCCAGACTGGGCATCAAGCCTCACATCCAGAGGCTGCTGGACCAGGGCATCCT
GGTGCCATGCCAGAGCCCCTGGAACACACCACTGCTGCCCGTGAAGAAGCCAGGCACCAATGACTATAGA
CCCGTGCAGGATCTGAGAGAGGTGAACAAGAGGGTGGAGGATATCCACCCCACCGTGCCCAACCCTTACA
ATCTGCTGTCCGGCCTGCCCCCTTCTCACCAGTGGTATACAGTGCTGGACCTGAAGGATGCCTTCTTTTG
TCTGAGACTGCACCCTACCAGCCAGCCACTGTTCGCCTTTGAGTGGAGGGACCCTGAGATGGGCATCTCT
GGCCAGCTGACCTGGACACGCCTGCCTCAGGGCTTCAAGAATAGCCCAACACTGTTTAACGAGGCCCTGC
ACCGCGACCTGGCAGATTTCCGGATCCAGCACCCAGATCTGATCCTGCTGCAGTACGTGGACGATCTGCT
GCTGGCCGCCACCAGCGAGCTGGATTGCCAGCAGGGAACACGCGCCCTGCTGCAGACCCTGGGAAACCTG
GGATATAGGGCATCCGCCAAGAAGGCCCAGATCTGTCAGAAGCAGGTGAAGTACCTGGGCTATCTGCTGA
AGGAGGGCCAGAGATGGCTGACAGAGGCCAGGAAGGAGACAGTGATGGGCCAGCCAACACCCAAGACCCC
AAGACAGCTGAGGGAGTTCCTGGGCAAAGCAGGATTTTGCAGGCTGTTCATCCCAGGATTCGCAGAGATG
GCAGCACCTCTGTACCCACTGACCAAGCCGGGCACCCTGTTTAATTGGGGCCCTGACCAGCAGAAGGCCT
ATCAGGAGATCAAGCAGGCCCTGCTGACAGCACCAGCCCTGGGCCTGCCAGACCTGACCAAGCCTTTCGA
GCTGTTTGTGGATGAGAAGCAGGGCTACGCCAAGGGCGTGCTGACCCAGAAGCTGGGACCATGGAGACGG
CCCGTGGCCTATCTGTCCAAGAAGCTGGACCCAGTGGCAGCAGGATGGCCACCATGCCTGAGGATGGTGG
CAGCAATCGCCGTGCTGACAAAGGATGCCGGCAAGCTGACCATGGGACAGCCACTGGTCATCCTGGCACC
ACACGCAGTGGAGGCCCTGGTGAAGCAGCCTCCAGATCGCTGGCTGTCTAACGCCCGGATGACACACTAC
CAGGCCCTGCTGCTGGACACCGATCGCGTGCAGTTTGGCCCTGTGGTGGCCCTGAATCCAGCCACCCTGC
TGCCTCTGCCAGAGGAGGGCCTGCAGCACAACTGTCTGGACATCCTGGCAGAGGCACACGGAACAAGGCC
AGACCTGACCGATCAGCCCCTGTCTGGCGGCTCAAAAAGAACCGCCGACGGCAGCGAATTCGAGTCTCCC
AAGAAGAAGAGGAAAGTCGGCTCTGGCCCTGCCGCTAAGAGAGTGAAGCTGGACTAAGCTTAAAGCAGAA
TGCTGAGCTAAAAGAAAGGCTTTTTCCATTTTCGAGAGACAATGAGAAAAGAAGAAGAAGAAGAAGAAGA
AGAAGAAGAAGAAGAAGAAAAGAGTAAATAATAAAGCCCCACAGGAGGCGAAGTTCTTGTAGCTCCATGT
TATCTAAGTTATTGATATTGTTTGCCCTATATTTTATTTCTGTCATTGTGTATGTTTTGTTCAGTTTCGA
TCTCCTTGCAAAATGCAGAGATTATGAGATGAATAAACTAAGTTATATTATTATACGTGTTAATATTCTC
CTCCTCTCTCTAGCTAGCCTTTTGTTTTCTCTTTTTCTTATTTGATTTTCTTTAAATCAATCCATTTTAG
GAGAGGGCCAGGGAGTGATCCAGCAAAACATGAAGATTAGAAGAAACTTCCCTCTTTTTTTTCCTGAAAA
CAATTTAACGTCGAGATTTATCTCTTTTTGTAATGGAATCATTTCTACAGTTATGACACCAACTCGGTCC
ATTTGCACCCCTAATCATAATAGCTTTAATATTTCAAGATATTATTAAGTTAACGTTGTCAATATCCTGG
AAATTTTGCAAAATGAATCAAGCCTATATGGCTGTAATATGAATTTAAAAGCAGCTCGATGTGGTGGTAA
TATGTAATTTACTTGATTCTAAAAAAATATCCCAAGTATTAATAATTTCTGCTAGGAAGAAGGTTAGCTA
CGATTTACAGCAAAGCCAGAATACAAAGAACCATAAAGTGATTGAAGCTCGAAATATACGAAGGAACAAA
TATTTTTAAAAAAATACGCAATGACTTGGAACAAAAGAAAGTGATATATTTTTTGTTCTTAAACAAGCAT
CCCCTCTAAAGAATGGCAGTTTTCCTTTGCATGTAACTATTATGCTCCCTTCGTTACAAAAATTTTGGAC
TACTATTGGGAACTTCTTCTGAAAATAGTGCGCTACTATTGTCTTCTGCACGAAGTGGTTTAAACTATCA
GTGTTTGACAGGATATATTGGCGGGTAAACCTAAGAGAAAAGAGCGTTTATTAGAATAATCGGATATTTA
AAAGGGCGTGAAAAGGTTTATCCGTTCGTCCATTTGTATGTGCATGCCAACCACAGGGTTCCCCAGATCA
GGCGCTGGCTGCTGAACCCCCAGCCGGAACTGACCCCACAAGGCCCTAGCGTTTGCAATGCACCAGGTCA
TCATTGACCCAGGCGTGTTCCACCAGGCCGCTGCCTCGCAACTCTTCGCAGGCTTCGCCGACCTGCTCGC
GCCACTTCTTCACGCGGGTGGAATCCGATCCGCACATGAGGCGGAAGGTTTCCAGCTTGAGCGGGTACGG
CTCCCGGTGCGAGCTGAAATAGTCGAACATCCGTCGGGCCGTCGGCGACAGCTTGCGGTACTTCTCCCAT
ATGAATTTCGTGTAGTGGTCGCCAGCAAACAGCACGACGATTTCCTCGTCGATCAGGACCTGGCAACGGG
ACGTTTTCTTGCCACGGTCCAGGACGCGGAAGCGGTGCAGCAGCGACACCGATTCCAGGTGCCCAACGCG
GTCGGACGTGAAGCCCATCGCCGTCGCCTGTAGGCGCGACAGGCATTCCTCGGCCTTCGTGTAATACCGG
CCATTGATCGACCAGCCCAGGTCCTGGCAAAGCTCGTAGAACGTGAAGGTGATCGGCTCGCCGATAGGGG
TGCGCTTCGCGTACTCCAACACCTGCTGCCACACCAGTTCGTCATCGTCGGCCCGCAGCTCGACGCCGGT
GTAGGTGATCTTCACGTCCTTGTTGACGTGGAAAATGACCTTGTTTTGCAGCGCCTCGCGCGGGATTTTC
TTGTTGCGCGTGGTGAACAGGGCAGAGCGGGCCGTGTCGTTTGGCATCGCTCGCATCGTGTCCGGCCACG
GCGCAATATCGAACAAGGAAAGCTGCATTTCCTTGATCTGCTGCTTCGTGTGTTTCAGCAACGCGGCCTG
CTTGGCCTCGCTGACCTGTTTTGCCAGGTCCTCGCCGGCGGTTTTTCGCTTCTTGGTCGTCATAGTTCCT
CGCGTGTCGATGGTCATCGACTTCGCCAAACCTGCCGCCTCCTGTTCAAGACGACGCGAACGCTCCACGG
CGGCCGATGGCGCGGGCAGGGCAGGGGGAGCCAGTTGCACGCTGTCGCGCTCGATCTTGGCCGTAGCTTG
CTGGACCATCGAGCCGACGGACTGGAAGGTTTCGCGGGGCGCACGCATGACGGTGCGGCTTGCGATGGTT
TCGGCATCCTCGGCGGAAAACCCCGCGTCGATCAGTTCTTGCCTGTATGCCTTCCGGTCAAACGTCCGAT
TCATTCACCCTCCTTGCGGGATTGCCCCGACTCACGCCGGGGCAATGTGCCCTTATTCCTGATTTGACCC
GCCTGGTGCCTTGGTGTCCAGATAATCCACCTTATCGGCAATGAAGTCGGTCCCGTAGACCGTCTGGCCG
TCCTTCTCGTACTTGGTATTCCGAATCTTGCCCTGCACGAATACCAGCGACCCCTTGCCCAAATACTTGC
CGTGGGCCTCGGCCTGAGAGCCAAAACACTTGATGCGGAAGAAGTCGGTGCGCTCCTGCTTGTCGCCGGC
ATCGTTGCGCCACATCTAGGATCTGCCAGGAACCGTAAAAAGGCCGCGTTGCTGGCGTTTTTCCATAGGC
TCCGCCCCCCTGACGAGCATCACAAAAATCGACGCTCAAGTCAGAGGTGGCGAAACCCGACAGGACTATA
AAGATACCAGGCGTTTCCCCCTGGAAGCTCCCTCGTGCGCTCTCCTGTTCCGACCCTGCCGCTTACCGGA
TACCTGTCCGCCTTTCTCCCTTCGGGAAGCGTGGCGCTTTCTCATAGCTCACGCTGTAGGTATCTCAGTT
CGGTGTAGGTCGTTCGCTCCAAGCTGGGCTGTGTGCACGAACCCCCCGTTCAGCCCGACCGCTGCGCCTT
ATCCGGTAACTATCGTCTTGAGTCCAACCCGGTAAGACACGACTTATCGCCACTGGCAGCAGCCACTGGT
AACAGGATTAGCAGAGCGAGGTATGTAGGCGGTGCTACAGAGTTCTTGAAGTGGTGGCCTAACTACGGCT
ACACTAGAAGAACAGTATTTGGTATCTGCGCTCTGCTGAAGCCAGTTACCTTCGGAAAAAGAGTTGGTAG
CTCTTGATCCGGCAAACAAACCACCGCTGGTAGCGGTGGTTTTTTTGTTTGCAAGCAGCAGATTACGCGC
AGAAAAAAAGGATCTCAAGAAGATCCTTTGATCTTTTCTACGGGGTCTGACGCTCAGTGGAACGAAAACT
CACGTTAAGGGATTTTGGTCATGAGATTATCAAAAAGGATCTTCACCTAGATCCTTTTAAATTAAAAATG
AAGTTTTAAATCAATCTAAAGTATATATGAGTAAACTTGGTCTGACAGTTACCAATGCTTAATCAGTGAG
GCACCTATCTCAGCGATCTGTCTATTTCGTTCATCCATAGTTGCCTGACTCCCCGTCGTGTAGATAACTA
CGATACGGGAGGGCTTACCATCTGGCCCCAGTGCTGCAATGATACCGCGAGAACCACGCTCACCGGCTCC
AGATTTATCAGCAATAAACCAGCCAGCCGGAAGGGCCGAGCGCAGAAGTGGTCCTGCAACTTTATCCGCC
TCCATCCAGTCTATTAATTGTTGCCGGGAAGCTAGAGTAAGTAGTTCGCCAGTTAATAGTTTGCGCAACG
TTGTTGCCATTGCTACAGGCATCGTGGTGTCACGCTCGTCGTTTGGTATGGCTTCATTCAGCTCCGGTTC
CCAACGATCAAGGCGAGTTACATGATCCCCCATGTTGTGCAAAAAAGCGGTTAGCTCCTTCGGTCCTCCG
ATCGTTGTCAGAAGTAAGTTGGCCGCAGTGTTATCACTCATGGTTATGGCAGCACTGCATAATTCTCTTA
CTGTCATGCCATCCGTAAGATGCTTTTCTGTGACTGGTGAGTACTCAACCAAGTCATTCTGAGAATAGTG
TATGCGGCGACCGAGTTGCTCTTGCCCGGCGTCAATACGGGATAATACCGCGCCACATAGCAGAACTTTA
AAAGTGCTCATCATTGGAAAACGTTCTTCGGGGCGAAAACTCTCAAGGATCTTACCGCTGTTGAGATCCA
GTTCGATGTAACCCACTCGTGCACCCAACTGATCTTCAGCATCTTTTACTTTCACCAGCGTTTCTGGGTG
AGCAAAAACAGGAAGGCAAAATGCCGCAAAAAAGGGAATAAGGGCGACACGGAAATGTTGAATACTCATA
CTCTTCCTTTTTCAATATTATTGAAGCATTTATCAAGGTTATTGTCTCATGAGCGGATACATATTTGAAT
GTATTTAGAAAAATAAACAAATAGGGGTTCCGCGCACGAATTGGCCAGCGCTGCCATTTTTGGGGTGAGG
CCGTTCGCGGCCGAGGGGCGCAGCCCCTGGGGGGATGGGAGGCCCGCGTTAGCGGGCCGGGAGGGTTCGA
GAAGGGGGGGCACCCCCCTTCGGCGTGCGCGGTCACGCGCACAGGGCGCAGCCCTGGTTAAAAACAAGGT
TTATAAATATTGGTTTAAAAGCAGGTTAAAAGACAGGTTAGCGGTGGCCGAAAAACGGGCGGAAACCCTT
GCAAATGCTGGATTTTCTGCCTGTGGACAGCCCCTCAAATGTCAATAGGTGCGCCCCTCATCTGTCAGCA
CTCTGCCCCTCAAGTGTCAAGGATCGCGCCCCTCATCTGTCAGTAGTCGCGCCCCTCAAGTGTCAATACC
GCAGGGCACTTATCCCCAGGCTTGTCCACATCATCTGTGGGAAACTCGCGTAAAATCAGGCGTTTTCGCC
GATTTGCGAGGCTGGCCAGCTCCACGTCGCCGGCCGAAATCGAGCCTGCCCCTCATCTGTCAACGCCGCG
CCGGGTGAGTCGGCCCCTCAAGTGTCAACGTCCGCCCCTCATCTGTCAGTGAGGGCCAAGTTTTCCGCGA
GGTATCCACAACGCCGGCGGCCGCGGTGTCTCGCACACGGCTTCGACGGCGTTTCTGGCGCGTTTGCAGG
GCCATAGACGGCCGCCAGCCCAGCGGCGAGGGCAACCAGCCCGGTGAGCGTCGCAAAGGAGATCCTGATC
TGACTGATGGGCTGCCTGTATCGAGTGGTGATTTTGTGCCGAGCTGCCGGTCGGGGAGCTGTTGGCTGGC
TGGTGGCAGGATATATTGTGGTGTAAACAAATTGACGCTTAGACAACTTAATAACACATTGCGGACGTTT
TTAATGTACTGGGGTGGATGCAGTGGGCCCCAC
Features (pLannotate 1.2.2; 13 found; start..end, strand, type, name):
     33..839     +  CDS            IBMP_CAMVB (fragment): Experimental evidence at protein level: Swiss-Prot protein existence level 1. Enhances the ribosomal termination-reinitiation event leading to the translation of major open reading frames on the polycistronic viral RNAs. From Cauliflower mosaic virus (strain Bari 1) (CaMV).
   1023..1368    +  promoter       CaMV 35S promoter: strong constitutive promoter from cauliflower mosaic virus
   1320..1366    +  promoter       minimal CaMV 35S promoter: minimal 35S promoter from cauliflower mosaic virus
   1397..1450    +  misc_feature   TMV Ω: translational enhancer from the tobacco mosaic virus 5'-leader sequence (Gallie et al., 1988)
   1516..5617    +  CDS            dCas9 (fragment): catalytically dead mutant of the Cas9 endonuclease from the Streptococcus pyogenes Type II CRISPR/Cas system RNA-guided DNA-binding protein that lacks endonuclease activity due to the D10A mutation in the RuvC catalytic domain and the N863A mutation in the HNH catalytic domain
   5674..7551    +  CDS            gag-pol (fragment): POL_XMRV6 - Experimental evidence at protein level: Swiss-Prot protein existence level 1. Gag-Pol polyprotein plays a role in budding and is processed by the viral protease during virion maturation outside the cell. During budding, it recruits, in a PPXY-dependent or independent manner, Nedd4- like ubiquitin ligases that conjugate ubiquitin molecules to Gag, or to Gag binding host factors. Interaction with HECT ubiquitin ligases probably link the viral protein to the host ESCRT pathway and facilitate release (By similarity). From Xenotropic MuLV-related virus (isolate VP62) (XMRV).
   8616..8640    +  misc_feature   RB T-DNA repeat: right border repeat from nopaline C58 T-DNA
   8799..9944    -  CDS            trfA: TRFA_ECOLX - Experimental evidence at protein level: Swiss-Prot protein existence level 1. Also involved in plasmid copy number control, promoting intermolecular coupling of protein bound iterons at oriV, which inhibits replication initiation. From Escherichia coli.
  10280..10868   -  rep_origin     ori: high-copy-number ColE1/pMB1/pBR322/pUC origin of replication
  11039..11899   -  CDS            AmpR: β-lactamase; bla; confers resistance to ampicillin, carbenicillin, and related antibiotics
  11900..12004   -  promoter       AmpR promoter: bla
  12091..12722   -  rep_origin     oriV: incP origin of replication
  12814..12838   +  misc_feature   LB T-DNA repeat: left border repeat from nopaline C58 T-DNA
