[The description below was written by a language model from this plasmid's Addgene catalogue record and pLannotate feature annotations shown in this document.]
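Description:
pICH47742::p35S-ePEmax3::tEURb7 is a Golden Gate (MoClo-type) level 1, position 2 module built in the pICH47742 backbone. It carries a complete plant expression cassette for the prime editor ePEmax3. The plasmid is about 12.9 kb and is propagated in E. coli as a high-copy construct under ampicillin selection (AmpR with its bla promoter, plus a ColE1/pUC-type origin). The backbone also contains the broad-host-range incP oriV and the trfA replication gene, as well as left and right T-DNA border repeats from nopaline C58 flanking the cassette. These are the usual features of a binary-type vector compatible with Agrobacterium. As a level 1 part, however, it is mainly intended for assembly with other transcription units into a higher-level multigene construct.

The synthetic insert of roughly 9.2 kb is driven by a long version of the CaMV 35S promoter. The annotated fragment of a CaMV coding sequence upstream of the core promoter most likely reflects this extended viral region rather than an expressed gene. A TMV Ω leader follows the promoter as a translational enhancer. The coding region consists of a Streptococcus pyogenes Cas9 variant followed by a retroviral gag-pol-derived segment. The annotation tool labels the first part as a dCas9 fragment, although prime editors normally use a nickase. The second part matches the MuLV-type reverse transcriptase domain expected in a prime editor. The record does not detail the specific mutations or linkers that define ePEmax3. Transcription ends at a dual terminator named EURb7, which the feature table does not annotate. The construct was developed for optimised prime editing in dicot plants such as tomato and Arabidopsis, where it would supply the editor protein alongside separately encoded pegRNA units.
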