Addgene plasmid #227692: pICH47742::p35S-ePEmax3::tEURb7
Purpose: Golden Gate level 1, position 2, ePEmax3 expression cassette.
Depositing lab: Jae-Yean Kim. Depositing organization: Gyeongsang National University. Publication: Optimized dicot prime editing enables heritable desired edits in tomato and Arabidopsis. Vu TV, Nguyen NT, Kim J, Song YJ, Nguyen TH, Kim JY. Nat Plants. 2024 Sep 6. doi: 10.1038/s41477-024-01786-w. PubMed 39242983.
Backbone
  Vector backbone: pICH47742
  Vector type: Plant Expression, CRISPR
Growth in bacteria
  Bacterial resistance: Ampicillin, 100 μg/mL
  Growth temperature: 37°C
  Growth strain: DH5alpha
  Growth instructions: The depositing lab recommends using 10beta strain for expression.
  Copy number: High Copy
Gene/Insert
  Gene/Insert name: ePEmax3 being driven by long CaMV 35S (p35S) and terminated by a dual terminator (EURb7).
  Species: Synthetic
  Insert size (bp): 9171
  Promoter: CaMV 35S
  Cloning method: Golden Gate
  Sequencing primers: 5′ GGTGTAAACAAATTGACGCTTAGA; 3′ CTCTTAGGTTTACCCGCCAA
Terms and licenses: Academic/Nonprofit Terms; Industry Terms: Not Available to Industry
How to cite: pICH47742::p35S-ePEmax3::tEURb7 was a gift from Jae-Yean Kim (Addgene plasmid # 227692 ; http://n2t.net/addgene:227692 ; RRID:Addgene_227692)
